>Addgene plasmid #85649 | pSUPER-retro-puro-shNup88-XbaI | depositor partial sequence | sequence record 166446 | shRNA targeting Nup88
GATCCCCCAATCATGTAAACTTCTGATTCAAGAGATCAGAAGTTTACATGATTGTTTTTC
