>Addgene plasmid #85649 | pSUPER-retro-puro-shNup88-XbaI | depositor partial sequence | sequence record 166456 | shRNA targeting Nup88, complementary strand
TCGAGAAAAACAATCATGTAAACTTCTGATCTCTTGAATCAGAAGTTTACATGATTGGGG
